Addgene plasmid #174772: pZA59
Purpose: In planta gene expression
Depositing lab: Sophien Kamoun. Depositing organization: Sainsbury Laboratory, Norwich. Publication: A vector system for fast-forward studies of the HOPZ-ACTIVATED RESISTANCE1 (ZAR1) resistosome in the model plant Nicotiana benthamiana. Harant A, Pai H, Sakai T, Kamoun S, Adachi H. Plant Physiol. 2022 Jan 20;188(1):70-80. doi: 10.1093/plphys/kiab471. PubMed 34633454.
Backbone
  Vector backbone: pICH86988
  Backbone manufacturer: https://www.addgene.org/48076/
  Vector type: Plant Expression
Growth in bacteria
  Bacterial resistance: Kanamycin, 50 μg/mL
  Growth temperature: 37°C
  Growth strain: DH5alpha
  Copy number: High Copy
Gene/Insert
  Gene/Insert name: GG_NbZAR1syn-L17E-4xMyc, Kmr plant selection marker
  Species: N. benthamiana
  Mutation: L17E
  Tag / fusion protein: 4xMyc (C terminal on insert)
  Cloning method: Restriction Enzyme; 5′ cloning site unknown (unknown if destroyed)
Terms and licenses: Academic/Nonprofit Terms; Industry Terms: Not Available to Industry
How to cite: pZA59 was a gift from Sophien Kamoun (Addgene plasmid # 174772 ; http://n2t.net/addgene:174772 ; RRID:Addgene_174772)
