[The description below was written by a language model from this plasmid's Addgene catalogue record and pLannotate feature annotations shown in this document.]
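Description:
pZA59 is a binary T-DNA plant expression vector built on the pICH86988 backbone (a Golden Gate-compatible acceptor, consistent with the "GG" prefix in the insert name) and intended for in planta gene expression, presumably by Agrobacterium-mediated delivery. The 11.1 kb plasmid carries a high-copy ColE1/pUC-type origin for propagation in E. coli, plus the pVS1 origin with its RepA replication and StaA stability genes, which allow maintenance in Agrobacterium. A small incP oriV fragment is also annotated. Bacterial selection is by kanamycin, through an aphA-3 aminoglycoside phosphotransferase driven by the bla promoter.

Two cassettes lie between the nopaline-type left and right T-DNA border repeats. The first is a plant selection marker, nptII (neo) under the NOS promoter and NOS terminator, giving kanamycin resistance in transformed plant tissue. The second is the payload: a CaMV 35S promoter followed by the TMV Ω translational enhancer, driving a synthetic Nicotiana benthamiana ZAR1 coding sequence (NbZAR1syn) with the L17E substitution and a C-terminal 4xMyc tag, terminated by the OCS terminator. The annotation software labels this open reading frame by homology to Arabidopsis RPP13L4/ZAR1 and detects only a fragment of the Myc repeats. The CaMV sequence annotated as an IBMP fragment upstream of the 35S promoter is probably part of an extended promoter region rather than an expressed gene.

ZAR1 is an NLR immune receptor that forms a resistosome. This plasmid belongs to a vector set for studying the ZAR1 resistosome in N. benthamiana, where the Myc tag allows detection of the mutant protein. The record does not state the functional consequence of L17E.
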