Features (pLannotate 1.2.2; 19 found; start..end, strand, type, name):
     32..56      +  misc_feature   RB T-DNA repeat: right border repeat from nopaline C58 T-DNA
    179..767     -  rep_origin     ori: high-copy-number ColE1/pMB1/pBR322/pUC origin of replication
    938..1732    -  CDS            KanR: aminoglycoside phosphotransferase; aphA-3; confers resistance to kanamycin
   1733..1837    -  promoter       AmpR promoter: bla
   1854..1914    -  rep_origin     oriV (fragment): incP origin of replication
   2120..2314    -  rep_origin     pVS1 oriV: origin of replication for the Pseudomonas plasmid pVS1 (Heeb et al., 2000)
   2380..3453    -  CDS            pVS1 RepA: replication protein from the Pseudomonas plasmid pVS1 (Heeb et al., 2000)
   3882..4511    -  CDS            pVS1 StaA: stability protein from the Pseudomonas plasmid pVS1 (Heeb et al., 2000)
   4775..4799    +  misc_feature   LB T-DNA repeat: left border repeat from nopaline C58 T-DNA
   5009..5192    +  promoter       NOS promoter: nopaline synthase promoter NOS promoter
   5213..6004    +  CDS            neo: KKA2_KLEPN - Also known as kan, nptII. Experimental evidence at protein level: Swiss-Prot protein existence level 1. Resistance to kanamycin, neomycin, paromomycin, ribostamycin, butirosin and gentamicin B. From Klebsiella pneumoniae.
   6033..6285    +  terminator     NOS terminator: nopaline synthase terminator and poly(A) signal
   6311..7117    +  CDS            IBMP_CAMVB (fragment): Experimental evidence at protein level: Swiss-Prot protein existence level 1. Enhances the ribosomal termination-reinitiation event leading to the translation of major open reading frames on the polycistronic viral RNAs. From Cauliflower mosaic virus (strain Bari 1) (CaMV).
   7301..7646    +  promoter       CaMV 35S promoter: strong constitutive promoter from cauliflower mosaic virus
   7598..7644    +  promoter       minimal CaMV 35S promoter: minimal 35S promoter from cauliflower mosaic virus
   7675..7728    +  misc_feature   TMV Ω: translational enhancer from the tobacco mosaic virus 5'-leader sequence (Gallie et al., 1988)
   7737..10256   +  CDS            RPP13L4: R13L4_ARATH - Also known as ZAR1 From Arabidopsis thaliana (Mouse-ear cress).
  10278..10300   +  CDS            13xMyc (fragment): 13 tandem Myc epitope tags
  10408..11115   +  terminator     OCS terminator: octopine synthase terminator
>Addgene plasmid #174772 | pZA59 | addgene full sequence | sequence record 345901 | Addgene NGS Result
GGGACACGAAGTGGTTTAAACTATCAGTGTTTGACAGGATATATTGGCGGGTAAACCTAAGAGAAAAGAG
CGTTTATTAGAATAATCGGATATTTAAAAGGGCGTGAAAAGGTTTATCCGTTCGTCCATTTGTATGTGCC
AACCACAGGAACCGTAAAAAGGCCGCGTTGCTGGCGTTTTTCCATAGGCTCCGCCCCCCTGACGAGCATC
ACAAAAATCGACGCTCAAGTCAGAGGTGGCGAAACCCGACAGGACTATAAAGATACCAGGCGTTTCCCCC
TGGAAGCTCCCTCGTGCGCTCTCCTGTTCCGACCCTGCCGCTTACCGGATACCTGTCCGCCTTTCTCCCT
TCGGGAAGCGTGGCGCTTTCTCATAGCTCACGCTGTAGGTATCTCAGTTCGGTGTAGGTCGTTCGCTCCA
AGCTGGGCTGTGTGCACGAACCCCCCGTTCAGCCCGACCGCTGCGCCTTATCCGGTAACTATCGTCTTGA
GTCCAACCCGGTAAGACACGACTTATCGCCACTGGCAGCAGCCACTGGTAACAGGATTAGCAGAGCGAGG
TATGTAGGCGGTGCTACAGAGTTCTTGAAGTGGTGGCCTAACTACGGCTACACTAGAAGGACAGTATTTG
GTATCTGCGCTCTGCTGAAGCCAGTTACCTTCGGAAAAAGAGTTGGTAGCTCTTGATCCGGCAAACAAAC
CACCGCTGGTAGCGGTGGTTTTTTTGTTTGCAAGCAGCAGATTACGCGCAGAAAAAAAGGATCTCAAGAA
GATCCTTTGATCTTTTCTACGGGGTCTGACGCTCAGTGGAACGAAAACTCACGTTAAGGGATTTTGGTCA
TGAGATTATCAAAAAGGATCTTCACCTAGATCCTTTTAAATTAAAAATGAAGTTTTAAATCAATCTAAAG
TATATATGAGTAAACTTGGTCTGACAGCTAAAACAATTCATCCAGTAAAATATAATATTTTATTTTCTCC
CAATCAGGCTTGATCCCCAGTAAGTCAAAAAATAGCTCGACATACTGTTCTTCCCCGATATCCTCCCTGA
TCGACCGGACGCAGAAGGCAATGTCATACCACTTGTCCGCCCTGCCGCTTCTCCCAAGATCAATAAAGCC
ACTTACTTTGCCATCTTTCACAAAGATGTTGCTGTCTCCCAGGTCGCCGTGGGAAAAGACAAGTTCCTCT
TCGGGCTTTTCCGTCTTTAAAAAATCATACAGCTCGCGCGGATCTTTAAATGGAGTGTCCTCTTCCCAGT
TTTCGCAATCCACATCGGCCAGATCGTTATTCAGTAAGTAATCCAATTCGGCTAAGCGGCTGTCTAAGCT
ATTCGTATAGGGACAATCCGATATGTCGATGGAGTGAAAGAGCCTGATGCACTCCGCATACAGCTCGATA
ATCTTTTCAGGGCTTTGTTCATCTTCATACTCTTCCGAGCAAAGGACGCCATCGGCCTCACTCATGAGCA
GATTGCTCCAGCCATCATGCCGTTCAAAGTGCAGGACCTTTGGAACAGGCAGCTTTCCTTCCAGCCATAG
CATCATGTCCTTTTCCCGTTCCACATCATAGGTGGTCCCTTTATACCGGCTGTCCGTCATTTTTAAATAT
AGGTTTTCATTTTCTCCCACCAGCTTATATACCTTAGCAGGAGACATTCCTTCCGTATCTTTTGCGCAGC
GGTATTTTTCGATCAGTTTTTTCAATTCCGGTGATATTCTCATTTTAGCCATACTCTTCCTTTTTCAATA
TTATTGAAGCATTTATCAAGGTTATTGTCTCATGAGCGGATACATATTTGAATGTATTTAGAAAAATAAA
CAAATAGGGGTTCCGCGCACGAATTGGCCAGCGCTGCCATTTTTGGGGTGAGGCCGTTCGCGGCCGAGGG
GCGCAGCCCCTGGGGGGATGGGAGCTCGGTGCCTTGATGTGGGCGCCGGCGGTCGAGTGGCGACGGCGCG
GCTTGTCCGCGCCCTGGTAGATTGCCTGGCCGTAGGCCAGCCATTTTTGAGCGGCCAGCGGCCGCGATAG
GCCGACGCGAAGCGGCGGGGCGTAGGGAGCGCAGCGACCGAAGGGTAGGCGCTTTTTGCAGCTCTTCGGC
TGTGCGCTGGCCAGACAGTTATGCACAGGCCAGGCGGGTTTTAAGAGTTTTAATAAGTTTTAAAGAGTTT
TAGGCGGAAAAATCGCCTTTTTTCTCTTTTATATCAGTCACTTACATGTGTGACCGGTTCCCAATGTACG
GCTTTGGGTTCCCAATGTACGGGTTCCGGTTCCCAATGTACGGCTTTGGGTTCCCAATGTACGTGCTATC
CACAGGAAAGAAGCTTTTTCGACCTTTTTCCCCTGCTAGGGCAATTTGCCCTAGCATCTGCTCCGTACAT
TAGGAACCGGCGGATGCTTCGCCCTCGATCAGGTTGCGGTAGCGCATGACTAGGATCGGGCCAGCCTGCC
CCGCCTCCTCCTTCAAATCGTACTCCGGCAGGTCATTTGACCCGATCAGCTTGCGCACGGTGAAACAGAA
CTTCTTGAACTCTCCGGCGCTGCCACTGCGTTCGTAGATCGTCTTGAACAACCATCTGGCTTCTGCCTTG
CCTGCGGCGCGGCGTGCCAGGCGGTAGAGAAAACGGCCGATGCCGGGATCGATCAAAAAGTAATCGGGGT
GAACCGTCAGCACGTCCGGGTTCTTGCCTTCTGTGATCTCGCGGTACATCCAATCAGCTAGCTCGATCTC
GATGTACTCCGGCCGCCCGGTTTCGCTCTTTACGATCTTGTAGCGGCTAATCAAGGCTTCACCCTCGGAT
ACCGTCACCAGGCGGCCGTTCTTGGCCTTCTTCGTACGCTGCATGGCAACGTGCGTGGTGTTTAACCGAA
TGCAGGTTTCTACCAGGTCGTCTTTCTGCTTTCCGCCATCGGCTCGCCGGCAGAACTTGAGTACGTCCGC
AACGTGTGGACGGAACACGCGGCCGGGCTTGTCTCCCTTCCCTTCCCGGTATCGGTTCATGGATTCGGTT
AGATGGGAAACCGCCATCAGTACCAGGTCGTAATCCCACACACTGGCCATGCCGGCCGGCCCTGCGGAAA
CCTCTACGTGCCCGTCTGGAAGCTCGTAGCGGATCACCTCGCCAGCTCGTCGGTCACGCTTCGACAGACG
GAAAACGGCCACGTCCATGATGCTGCGACTATCGCGGGTGCCCACGTCATAGAGCATCGGAACGAAAAAA
TCTGGTTGCTCGTCGCCCTTGGGCGGCTTCCTAATCGACGACGCACCGGCTGCCGGCGGTTGCCGGGATT
CTTTGCGGATTCGATCAGCGGCCGCTTGCCACGATTCACCGGGGCGTGCTTCTGCCTCGATGCGTTGCCG
CTGGGCGGCCTGCGCGGCCTTCAACTTCTCCACCAGGTCATCACCCAGCGCCGCGCCGATTTGTACCGGG
CCGGATGGTTTGCGACCGCTCACGCCGATTCCTCGGGCTTGGGGGTTCCAGTGCCATTGCAGGGCCGGCA
GACAACCCAGCCGCTTACGCCTGGCCAACCGCCCGTTCCTCCACACATGGGGCATTCCACGGCGTCGGTG
CCTGGTTGTTCTTGATTTTCCATGCCGCCTCCTTTAGCCGCTAAAATTCATCTACTCATTTATTCATTTG
CTCATTTACTCTGGTAGCTGCGCGATGTATTCAGATAGCAGCTCGGTAATGGTCTTGCCTTGGCGTACCG
CGTACATCTTCAGCTTGGTGTGATCCTCCGCCGGCAACTGAAAGTTGACCCGCTTCATGGCTGGCGTGTC
TGCCAGGCTGGCCAACGTTGCAGCCTTGCTGCTGCGTGCGCTCGGACGGCCGGCACTTAGCGTGTTTGTG
CTTTTGCTCATTTTCTCTTTACCTCATTAACTCAAATGAGTTTTGATTTAATTTCAGCGGCCAGCGCCTG
GACCTCGCGGGCAGCGTCGCCCTCGGGTTCTGATTCAAGAACGGTTGTGCCGGCGGCGGCAGTGCCTGGG
TAGCTCACGCGCTGCGTGATACGGGACTCAAGAATGGGCAGCTCGTACCCGGCCAGCGCCTCGGCAACCT
CACCGCCGATGCGCGTGCCTTTGATCGCCCGCGACACGACAAAGGCCGCTTGTAGCCTTCCATCCGTGAC
CTCAATGCGCTGCTTAACCAGCTCCACCAGGTCGGCGGTGGCCCATATGTCGTAAGGGCTTGGCTGCACC
GGAATCAGCACGAAGTCGGCTGCCTTGATCGCGGACACAGCCAAGTCCGCCGCCTGGGGCGCTCCGTCGA
TCACTACGAAGTCGCGCCGGCCGATGGCCTTCACGTCGCGGTCAATCGTCGGGCGGTCGATGCCGACAAC
GGTTAGCGGTTGATCTTCCCGCACGGCCGCCCAATCGCGGGCACTGCCCTGGGGATCGGAATCGACTAAC
AGAACATCGGCCCCGGCGAGTTGCAGGGCGCGGGCTAGATGGGTTGCGATGGTCGTCTTGCCTGACCCGC
CTTTCTGGTTAAGTACAGCGATAACCTTCATGCGTTCCCCTTGCGTATTTGTTTATTTACTCATCGCATC
ATATACGCAGCGACCGCATGACGCAAGCTGTTTTACTCAAATACACATCACCTTTTTAGACGGCGGCGCT
CGGTTTCTTCAGCGGCCAAGCTGGCCGGCCAGGCCGCCAGCTTGGCATCAGACAAACCGGCCAGGATTTC
ATGCAGCCGCACGGCTGATGGGCTGCCTGTATCGAGTGGTGATTTTGTGCCGAGCTGCCGGTCGGGGAGC
TGTTGGCTGGCTGGTGGCAGGATATATTGTGGTGTAAACAAATTGACGCTTAGACAACTTAATAACACAT
TGCGGACGTTTTTAATGTACTGGGGTGGATGCAGTGGGCCCCACTCTGTGTGCCGAATTCGGATCCGGAG
AGCGGAGAATTAAGGGAGTCACGTTATGACCCCCGCCGATGACGCGGGACAAGCCGTTTTACGTTTGGAA
CTGACAGAACCGCAACGTTGAAGGAGCCACTCAGCCGCGGGTTTCTGGAGTTTAATGAGCTAAGCACATA
CGTCAGAAACCATTATTGCGCGTTCAAAAGTCGCCTAAGGTCACTATCAGCTAGCAAATATTTCTTGTCA
AAAATGCTCCACTGACGTTCCATAAATTCCCCTCGGTATCCAATTAGAGTCTCATATTCACTCTCAATCC
AAATAATCTGCACCGGATCTGGATCGTTTCGCATGATTGAACAAGATGGATTGCACGCAGGTTCTCCGGC
CGCTTGGGTGGAGAGGCTATTCGGCTATGACTGGGCACAACAGACAATCGGCTGCTCTGATGCCGCCGTG
TTCCGGCTGTCAGCGCAGGGGCGCCCGGTTCTTTTTGTCAAGACCGACCTGTCCGGTGCCCTGAATGAAC
TCCAGGACGAGGCAGCGCGGCTATCGTGGCTGGCCACGACGGGCGTTCCTTGCGCAGCTGTGCTCGACGT
TGTCACTGAAGCGGGAAGGGACTGGCTGCTATTGGGCGAAGTGCCGGGGCAGGATCTCCTGTCATCTCAC
CTTGCTCCTGCCGAGAAAGTATCCATCATGGCTGATGCAATGCGGCGGCTGCATACGCTTGATCCGGCTA
CCTGCCCATTCGACCACCAAGCGAAACATCGCATCGAGCGAGCACGTACTCGGATGGAAGCCGGTCTTGT
CGATCAGGATGATCTGGACGAAGAGCATCAGGGGCTCGCGCCAGCCGAACTGTTCGCCAGGCTCAAGGCG
CGTATGCCCGACGGCGAGGATCTCGTCGTGACTCATGGCGATGCCTGCTTGCCGAATATCATGGTGGAAA
ATGGCCGCTTTTCTGGATTCATCGACTGTGGCCGGCTGGGTGTGGCGGACCGCTATCAGGACATAGCGTT
GGCTACCCGTGATATTGCTGAAGAGCTTGGCGGCGAATGGGCTGACCGCTTCCTCGTGCTTTACGGTATC
GCCGCTCCCGATTCGCAGCGCATCGCCTTCTATCGCCTTCTTGACGAGTTCTTCTGAGCGGGTCTGGATC
TAGAGTCAAGCAGATCGTTCAAACATTTGGCAATAAAGTTTCTTAAGATTGAATCCTGTTGCCGGTCTTG
CGATGATTATCATATAATTTCTGTTGAATTACGTTAAGCATGTAATAATTAACATGTAATGCATGACGTT
ATTTATGAGATGGGTTTTTATGATTAGAGTCCCGCAATTATACATTTAATACGCGATAGAAAACAAAATA
TAGCGCGCAAACTAGGATAAATTATCGCGCGCGGTGTCATCTATGTTACTAGATCGACGCTGCAAGAATT
CAAGCTTGGAGGAATTCCAATCCCACAAAAATCTGAGCTTAACAGCACAGTTGCTCCTCTCAGAGCAGAA
TCGGGTATTCAACACCCTCATATCAACTACTACGTTGTGTATAACGGTCCACATGCCGGTATATACGATG
ACTGGGGTTGTACAAAGGCGGCAACAAACGGCGTTCCCGGAGTTGCACACAAGAAATTTGCCACTATTAC
AGAGGCAAGAGCAGCAGCTGACGCGTACACAACAAGTCAGCAAACAGACAGGTTGAACTTCATCCCCAAA
GGAGAAGCTCAACTCAAGCCCAAGAGCTTTGCTAAGGCCCTAACAAGCCCACCAAAGCAAAAAGCCCACT
GGCTCACGCTAGGAACCAAAAGGCCCAGCAGTGATCCAGCCCCAAAAGAGATCTCCTTTGCCCCGGAGAT
TACAATGGACGATTTCCTCTATCTTTACGATCTAGGAAGGAAGTTCGAAGGTGAAGGTGACGACACTATG
TTCACCACTGATAATGAGAAGGTTAGCCTCTTCAATTTCAGAAAGAATGCTGACCCACAGATGGTTAGAG
AGGCCTACGCAGCAAGTCTCATCAAGACGATCTACCCGAGTAACAATCTCCAGGAGATCAAATACCTTCC
CAAGAAGGTTAAAGATGCAGTCAAAAGATTCAGGACTAATTGCATCAAGAACACAGAGAAAGACATATTT
CTCAAGATCAGAAGTACTATTCCAGTATGGACGATTCAAGGCTTGCTTCATAAACCAAGGCAAGTAATAG
AGATTGGAGTCTCTAAAAAGGTAGTTCCTACTGAATCTAAGGCCATGCATGGAGTCTAAGATTCAAATCG
AGGATCTAACAGAACTCGCCGTCAAGACTGGCGAACAGTTCATACAGAGTCTTTTACGACTCAATGACAA
GAAGAAAATCTTCGTCAACATGGTGGAGCACGACACTCTGGTCTACTCCAAAAATGTCAAAGATACAGTC
TCAGAAGATCAAAGGGCTATTGAGACTTTTCAACAAAGGATAATTTCGGGAAACCTCCTCGGATTCCATT
GCCCAGCTATCTGTCACTTCATCGAAAGGACAGTAGAAAAGGAAGGTGGCTCCTACAAATGCCATCATTG
CGATAAAGGAAAGGCTATCATTCAAGATCTCTCTGCCGACAGTGGTCCCAAAGATGGACCCCCACCCACG
AGGAGCATCGTGGAAAAAGAAGAGGTTCCAACCACGTCTACAAAGCAAGTGGATTGATGTGACATCTCCA
CTGACGTAAGGGATGACGCACAATCCCACTATCCTTCGCAAGACCCTTCCTCTATATAAGGAAGTTCATT
TCATTTGGAGAGGACACGCTCGAGTATAAGAGCTCATTTTTACAACAATTACCAACAACAACAAACAACA
AACAACATTACAATTACATTTACAATTATCGATACAATGGTTGATGCTGTTGTTACAGTTTTTCTTGAAA
AGCTTCTTCATGTTGAAACTGAAGAATCTAGATTTTTGACTAAGTATAGACAACAGTTCGAGAAGCTTAA
GAACGAACTTCTTTTCATGCAGTCTTTCCTTAAGGACGCTGAAAGACTTAAAAGAAAGAATAACACTTTG
AAGGGTGTGATGTCTTGCCTTAGGGACTTGATCTTCGAGGCTGAGGAGATCTTGGAGGATTGCCAGAACC
AGTCTGCTGACTCTGATAGAGCTACTACTTGCTTCCACCCTAAGAGGTTGTCTCTTAGGCACCAGACTGG
AAAGTGTCTTGCAAAGATTAATGATAGGATTTCTGAAATTAAGCAGAATATTTCTACATATCTTGGTGTG
CCTCTTTTGGAGGAGGGTTCTATGGAGGCTCACAATAACCTTATGTCTAGATGGACATCTTCCCTTTATG
ACCACACTCAGGTAGTTGGTTTGGAAGGTGACACTGAGAAGATAAAGGATTGGCTATTTGAAGCAAGAGA
TGGTTTACTTACCATTGCATTTGTGGGTATGGGAGGACTTGGTAAAACCACTCTTGCTCAGAAAGTTTTC
AATGACAAAAGGGTGGAGGATCACTTGGAGAGGAGGATTTGGGTGTCTGTTTCTCAAACATTTACTGAGG
AACAAGTCATGAGAAGCATATTGAGGAGTTTAGGAGATGCATGTGTTGGTGATGACCAGTGTGAACTGTT
AAGAAAAATAAACCAGTACCTTTTGGGAAAGAGGTTTTTGATTGTTATGGATGATGTTTGGAGCTGGGAC
AATGCCTGGTGGCAAAAAATCTATACTGGACTGCCCAAAGGAAATGGGAGCACTGTTATTGTAACAACGA
GAAATGAGCTAGTCGCTCGCAAGATGGGAGTTACAGAAGCAAGAATACATTGGCCAAAATTCCTCAATGA
GCACTACAGTTGGTTACTATTCCGGAAGATTGCATTTGCAGGAAGTGCAGGTGAATGCCATTTCCCCGAG
TTGGAGGACGTGGGAAAGGAGATTGTGGAAAAATGCAAGGGACTTCCTTTAGCAATCAAAGCAGTAGGAG
GAGTGATGCTTTGCAAGCCATCTTACTATCACGAATGGAGGCGTATTTCAAATCATTTCCGTGATGAATT
GAAAGAAAATGATGACTCAGTGATGGCCTCACTACAGTTGAGCTATGATGAACTCCCTCCTTACTTGAAA
TCCTGTTTCCTCTGTTTTTCACTCTTTCCTGAGGATTGTGTCATACCAAAAGACCAACTGATCCGTTGGT
GGATTGGAGAAGGTTTCATACCTCTGAGAAGTGGTAGGTTATCGACTGAAGTGGGAGAAGATTGTTTCTC
ACAACTATCCAATCGGTGTTTGATAGAAGTTGTTGATAAGGCTTACAATGGTGTGATCCACACATGCAAA
ATGCATGACATGGTTCGTGACTTGGTGATCAAATTAGCCGAGGATGATGCATTTTTCACCCCAGCTGATG
CAACTTGTCGGCATTTGGGTATTAAGAGTGAGATGAATTGGAAGCAACTATTGAGCAATCAAAAATTACG
AGCACTGCTAACAACCACCAAGAGTGGTGAAGTTAACAAAATCCATTCCGACATTGCCAAGAAGCTGTGC
AAGAGTCGACACCTCCAAGTATTGGATCTGTCAAAATCAATTTTCGATGTGCCTCTTTCAAGTTTGTTGG
AAGGAATTGGATCTGCTAAGCAGCTCACTTATCTCAGTTTAAGCAATACACATCCAATGATTGGAGTTCC
AGCTTCCATATCCAAGCTTGAAAAATTACAGATTTTGGATTTCAGCTATTGCCAAAATATGAAAATGCTC
CCCTCTTGCGTTCTGACATTTGAGGAACTTGCTGTTTTGGATGTGAACAACTGTGGTTCCCTTGAGTACC
TTCCAAAAGGATTAAGTAGGCTTTCCAATCTTCAAGTATTGCTTGGGTTTAAGCCTGCAAAATTAAGCCA
ACCAGGAGGTTGTCGTATTGCTGAGCTCAGAAGCCTGACTCGACTCAGAACTCTCAGTTTAAGACTAACC
GAAAATGAGGAGATTGGAGACGATGAGGGGAACGCACTGGTAGATCTCCAAGAACTTCAATTTTTAACAA
TAAGTTGCTTTGGCAGTCAAGATAATGGACTTGCGACAAAACTTGGTAGACTTTATCCTCCACGACAACT
CCACGAGCTGATTCTCAAATTTTATCCAAGTAAGACAAGTCCTGAATGGCTTAACCCCAATCTCTCCCCC
ATGTTGCGATATTTATCAATCATCTCTGGTGATATTACACAAATGCACGAGAACTTCTGGGGTGATGGTA
GTACTGCTTGGAAAATTGAGGGCTTAATGTTGGAATCTTTATCGGATTTGAGATTGGAATGGTCAGCAAT
GCATCAAGTCATGCCTTCGTTAAGAATACTCAAGGTTAGCTGGTGCCCTGAGTTGGAGTCATTTCCAATT
GAAGATGCAGGGTTTAGAGGGGGTCTATGGAAGAAGGAAGAACATAGGAACGGTTCGGAACAAAAGTTGA
TCTCTGAAGAGGACCTTGAGCAGAAATTGATCTCTGAGGAAGATCTTGAGCAGAAGCTTATCTCAGAGGA
GGATTTGGAGCAAAAACTTATTTCTGAAGAGGACCTTTGAGCTTGTCCTGCTTTAATGAGATATGCGAGA
AGCCTATGATCGCATGATATTTGCTTTCAATTCTGTTGTGCACGTTGTAAAAAACCTGAGCATGTGTAGC
TCAGATCCTTACCGCCGGTTTCGGTTCATTCTAATGAATATATCACCCGTTACTATCGTATTTTTATGAA
TAATATTCTCCGTTCAATTTACTGATTGTACCCTACTACTTATATGTACAATATTAAAATGAAAACAATA
TATTGTGCTGAATAGGTTTATAGCGACATCTATGATAGAGCGCCACAATAACAAACAATTGCGTTTTATT
ATTACAAATCCAATTTTAAAAAAAGCGGCAGAACCGGTCAAACCTAAAAGACTGATTACATAAATCTTAT
TCAAATTTCAAAAGTGCCCCAGGGGCTAGTATCTACGACACACCGAGCGGCGAACTAATAACGCTCACTG
AAGGGAACTCCGGTTCCCCGCCGGCGCGCATGGGTGAGATTCCTTGAAGTTGAGTATTGGCCGTCCGCTC
TACCGAAAGTTACGGGCACCATTCAACCCGGTCCAGCACGGCGGCCGGGTAACCGACTTGCTGCCCCGAG
AATTATGCAGCATTTTTTTGGTGTATGTGGGCCCCAAATGAAGTGCAGGTCAAACCTTGACAGTGACGAC
AAATCGTTGGGCGGGTCCAGGGCGAATTTTGCGACAACATGTCGAGGCTCAGCAGGACCGCTACTAGAGG
ATGCACATGTGACCGA
